>Addgene plasmid #196991 | pCI-neo-(HA)3-ubiquitin | addgene full sequence | sequence record 388939 | Addgene NGS Result
CATCTGTGCGGTATTTCACACCGCATACGCGGATCTGCGCAGCACCATGGCCTGAAATAACCTCTGAAAG
AGGAACTTGGTTAGGTACCTTCTGAGGCGGAAAGAACCAGCTGTGGAATGTGTGTCAGTTAGGGTGTGGA
AAGTCCCCAGGCTCCCCAGCAGGCAGAAGTATGCAAAGCATGCATCTCAATTAGTCAGCAACCAGGTGTG
GAAAGTCCCCAGGCTCCCCAGCAGGCAGAAGTATGCAAAGCATGCATCTCAATTAGTCAGCAACCATAGT
CCCGCCCCTAACTCCGCCCATCCCGCCCCTAACTCCGCCCAGTTCCGCCCATTCTCCGCCCCATGGCTGA
CTAATTTTTTTTATTTATGCAGAGGCCGAGGCCGCCTCGGCCTCTGAGCTATTCCAGAAGTAGTGAGGAG
GCTTTTTTGGAGGCCTAGGCTTTTGCAAAAAGCTTGATTCTTCTGACACAACAGTCTCGAACTTAAGGCT
AGAGCCACCATGATTGAACAAGATGGATTGCACGCAGGTTCTCCGGCCGCTTGGGTGGAGAGGCTATTCG
GCTATGACTGGGCACAACAGACAATCGGCTGCTCTGATGCCGCCGTGTTCCGGCTGTCAGCGCAGGGGCG
CCCGGTTCTTTTTGTCAAGACCGACCTGTCCGGTGCCCTGAATGAACTGCAGGACGAGGCAGCGCGGCTA
TCGTGGCTGGCCACGACGGGCGTTCCTTGCGCAGCTGTGCTCGACGTTGTCACTGAAGCGGGAAGGGACT
GGCTGCTATTGGGCGAAGTGCCGGGGCAGGATCTCCTGTCATCTCACCTTGCTCCTGCCGAGAAAGTATC
CATCATGGCTGATGCAATGCGGCGGCTGCATACGCTTGATCCGGCTACCTGCCCATTCGACCACCAAGCG
AAACATCGCATCGAGCGAGCACGTACTCGGATGGAAGCCGGTCTTGTCGATCAGGATGATCTGGACGAAG
AGCATCAGGGGCTCGCGCCAGCCGAACTGTTCGCCAGGCTCAAGGCGCGCATGCCCGACGGCGAGGATCT
CGTCGTGACCCATGGCGATGCCTGCTTGCCGAATATCATGGTGGAAAATGGCCGCTTTTCTGGATTCATC
GACTGTGGCCGGCTGGGTGTGGCGGACCGCTATCAGGACATAGCGTTGGCTACCCGTGATATTGCTGAAG
AGCTTGGCGGCGAATGGGCTGACCGCTTCCTCGTGCTTTACGGTATCGCCGCTCCCGATTCGCAGCGCAT
CGCCTTCTATCGCCTTCTTGACGAGTTCTTCTGAGCGGGACTCTGGGGTTCGAAATGACCGACCAAGCGA
CGCCCAACCTGCCATCACGATGGCCGCAATAAAATATCTTTATTTTCATTACATCTGTGTGTTGGTTTTT
TGTGTGAATCGATAGCGATAAGGATCCGCGTATGGTGCACTCTCAGTACAATCTGCTCTGATGCCGCATA
GTTAAGCCAGCCCCGACACCCGCCAACACCCGCTGACGCGCCCTGACGGGCTTGTCTGCTCCCGGCATCC
GCTTACAGACAAGCTGTGACCGTCTCCGGGAGCTGCATGTGTCAGAGGTTTTCACCGTCATCACCGAAAC
GCGCGAGACGAAAGGGCCTCGTGATACGCCTATTTTTATAGGTTAATGTCATGATAATAATGGTTTCTTA
GACGTCAGGTGGCACTTTTCGGGGAAATGTGCGCGGAACCCCTATTTGTTTATTTTTCTAAATACATTCA
AATATGTATCCGCTCATGAGACAATAACCCTGATAAATGCTTCAATAATATTGAAAAAGGAAGAGTATGA
GTATTCAACATTTCCGTGTCGCCCTTATTCCCTTTTTTGCGGCATTTTGCCTTCCTGTTTTTGCTCACCC
AGAAACGCTGGTGAAAGTAAAAGATGCTGAAGATCAGTTGGGTGCACGAGTGGGTTACATCGAACTGGAT
CTCAACAGCGGTAAGATCCTTGAGAGTTTTCGCCCCGAAGAACGTTTTCCAATGATGAGCACTTTTAAAG
TTCTGCTATGTGGCGCGGTATTATCCCGTATTGACGCCGGGCAAGAGCAACTCGGTCGCCGCATACACTA
TTCTCAGAATGACTTGGTTGAGTACTCACCAGTCACAGAAAAGCATCTTACGGATGGCATGACAGTAAGA
GAATTATGCAGTGCTGCCATAACCATGAGTGATAACACTGCGGCCAACTTACTTCTGACAACGATCGGAG
GACCGAAGGAGCTAACCGCTTTTTTGCACAACATGGGGGATCATGTAACTCGCCTTGATCGTTGGGAACC
GGAGCTGAATGAAGCCATACCAAACGACGAGCGTGACACCACGATGCCTGTAGCAATGGCAACAACGTTG
CGCAAACTATTAACTGGCGAACTACTTACTCTAGCTTCCCGGCAACAATTAATAGACTGGATGGAGGCGG
ATAAAGTTGCAGGACCACTTCTGCGCTCGGCCCTTCCGGCTGGCTGGTTTATTGCTGATAAATCTGGAGC
CGGTGAGCGTGGGTCTCGCGGTATCATTGCAGCACTGGGGCCAGATGGTAAGCCCTCCCGTATCGTAGTT
ATCTACACGACGGGGAGTCAGGCAACTATGGATGAACGAAATAGACAGATCGCTGAGATAGGTGCCTCAC
TGATTAAGCATTGGTAACTGTCAGACCAAGTTTACTCATATATACTTTAGATTGATTTAAAACTTCATTT
TTAATTTAAAAGGATCTAGGTGAAGATCCTTTTTGATAATCTCATGACCAAAATCCCTTAACGTGAGTTT
TCGTTCCACTGAGCGTCAGACCCCGTAGAAAAGATCAAAGGATCTTCTTGAGATCCTTTTTTTCTGCGCG
TAATCTGCTGCTTGCAAACAAAAAAACCACCGCTACCAGCGGTGGTTTGTTTGCCGGATCAAGAGCTACC
AACTCTTTTTCCGAAGGTAACTGGCTTCAGCAGAGCGCAGATACCAAATACTGTTCTTCTAGTGTAGCCG
TAGTTAGGCCACCACTTCAAGAACTCTGTAGCACCGCCTACATACCTCGCTCTGCTAATCCTGTTACCAG
TGGCTGCTGCCAGTGGCGATAAGTCGTGTCTTACCGGGTTGGACTCAAGACGATAGTTACCGGATAAGGC
GCAGCGGTCGGGCTGAACGGGGGGTTCGTGCACACAGCCCAGCTTGGAGCGAACGACCTACACCGAACTG
AGATACCTACAGCGTGAGCTATGAGAAAGCGCCACGCTTCCCGAAGGGAGAAAGGCGGACAGGTATCCGG
TAAGCGGCAGGGTCGGAACAGGAGAGCGCACGAGGGAGCTTCCAGGGGGAAACGCCTGGTATCTTTATAG
TCCTGTCGGGTTTCGCCACCTCTGACTTGAGCGTCGATTTTTGTGATGCTCGTCAGGGGGGCGGAGCCTA
TGGAAAAACGCCAGCAACGCGGCCTTTTTACGGTTCCTGGCCTTTTGCTGGCCTTTTGCTCACATGGCTC
GACAGATCTTCAATATTGGCCATTAGCCATATTATTCATTGGTTATATAGCATAAATCAATATTGGCTAT
TGGCCATTGCATACGTTGTATCTATATCATAATATGTACATTTATATTGGCTCATGTCCAATATGACCGC
CATGTTGGCATTGATTATTGACTAGTTATTAATAGTAATCAATTACGGGGTCATTAGTTCATAGCCCATA
TATGGAGTTCCGCGTTACATAACTTACGGTAAATGGCCCGCCTGGCTGACCGCCCAACGACCCCCGCCCA
TTGACGTCAATAATGACGTATGTTCCCATAGTAACGCCAATAGGGACTTTCCATTGACGTCAATGGGTGG
AGTATTTACGGTAAACTGCCCACTTGGCAGTACATCAAGTGTATCATATGCCAAGTCCGCCCCCTATTGA
CGTCAATGACGGTAAATGGCCCGCCTGGCATTATGCCCAGTACATGACCTTACGGGACTTTCCTACTTGG
CAGTACATCTACGTATTAGTCATCGCTATTACCATGGTGATGCGGTTTTGGCAGTACACCAATGGGCGTG
GATAGCGGTTTGACTCACGGGGATTTCCAAGTCTCCACCCCATTGACGTCAATGGGAGTTTGTTTTGGCA
CCAAAATCAACGGGACTTTCCAAAATGTCGTAACAACTGCGATCGCCCGCCCCGTTGACGCAAATGGGCG
GTAGGCGTGTACGGTGGGAGGTCTATATAAGCAGAGCTCGTTTAGTGAACCGTCAGATCACTAGAAGCTT
TATTGCGGTAGTTTATCACAGTTAAATTGCTAACGCAGTCAGTGCTTCTGACACAACAGTCTCGAACTTA
AGCTGCAGTGACTCTCTTAAGGTAGCCTTGCAGAAGTTGGTCGTGAGGCACTGGGCAGGTAAGTATCAAG
GTTACAAGACAGGTTTAAGGAGACCAATAGAAACTGGGCTTGTCGAGACAGAGAAGACTCTTGCGTTTCT
GATAGGCACCTATTGGTCTTACTGACATCCACTTTGCCTTTCTCTCCACAGGTGTCCACTCCCAGTTCAA
TTACAGCTCTTAAGGCTAGAGTACTTAATACGACTCACTATAGGCTAGCCTCGAGGCCGCCACCATGTAC
CCGTACGATGTTCCTGACTATGCGGGCTATCCCTATGACGTCCCGGACTATGCCATGGGCTACCCTTACG
ACGTTCCAGATTACGCTGAATTCATGCAGATCTTCGTGAAGACCCTGACTGGTAAGACCATCACCCTCGA
GGTGGAGCCCAGTGACACCATCGAGAATGTCAAGGCAAAGATCCAAGATAAGGAAGGCATCCCTCCTGAT
CAGCAGAGGTTGATCTTTGCTGGGAAACAGCTGGAAGATGGACGCACCCTGTCTGACTACAACATCCAGA
AAGAGTCCACTCTGCACTTGGTCCTGCGCTTGAGGGGGGGTTAAGTCGACCCGGGCGGCCGCTTCCCTTT
AGTGAGGGTTAATGCTTCGAGCAGACATGATAAGATACATTGATGAGTTTGGACAAACCACAACTAGAAT
GCAGTGAAAAAAATGCTTTATTTGTGAAATTTGTGATGCTATTGCTTTATTTGTAACCATTATAAGCTGC
AATAAACAAGTTAACAACAACAATTGCATTCATTTTATGTTTCAGGTTCAGGGGGAGATGTGGGAGGTTT
TTTAAAGCAAGTAAAACCTCTACAAATGTGGTAAAATCCGATAAGGATCGATCCGGGCTGGCGTAATAGC
GAAGAGGCCCGCACCGATCGCCCTTCCCAACAGTTGCGCAGCCTGAATGGCGAATGG
[124 nt withheld, positions 5308-5431]
C
[91 nt withheld, positions 5433-5523]
A
[49 nt withheld, positions 5525-5573]
CCTTTGACGTTGGAGTCCACGTTCTTT
[37 nt withheld, positions 5601-5637]
ACCCTATCTCGGTCTATTCTTTTGATTTATAAGGGATTTTGCCGATTTCGGCCTATTGGTTAAAAAATGA
GCTGATTTAACAAAAATTTAACGCGAATTTTAACAAAATATTAACGCTTACAATTTCCTGATGCGGTATT
TTCTCCTTACG
Features (pLannotate 1.2.2; 20 found; start..end, strand, type, name):
     92..449     +  promoter       SV40 promoter: SV40 enhancer and early promoter
    500..1291    +  CDS            neo: KKA2_KLEPN - Also known as kan, nptII. Experimental evidence at protein level: Swiss-Prot protein existence level 1. Resistance to kanamycin, neomycin, paromomycin, ribostamycin, butirosin and gentamicin B. From Klebsiella pneumoniae.
   1358..1406    +  polyA_signal   poly(A) signal: synthetic polyadenylation signal
   1426..1480    -  misc_feature   bom (fragment): basis of mobility region from pBR322
   1582..1617    -  CDS            rop (fragment): Rop protein, which maintains plasmids at low copy number; rop
   1712..1816    +  promoter       AmpR promoter: bla
   1817..2677    +  CDS            AmpR: β-lactamase; bla; confers resistance to ampicillin, carbenicillin, and related antibiotics
   2848..3436    +  rep_origin     ori: high-copy-number ColE1/pMB1/pBR322/pUC origin of replication
   3649..4026    +  enhancer       CMV enhancer: human cytomegalovirus immediate early enhancer
   4027..4238    +  promoter       CMV promoter: human cytomegalovirus (CMV) immediate early promoter
   4399..4531    +  intron         chimeric intron: chimera between introns from human β-globin and immunoglobulin heavy chain genes
   4576..4594    +  promoter       T7 promoter: promoter for bacteriophage T7 RNA polymerase
   4618..4673    +  CDS            3xHA (fragment): three tandem HA epitope tags
   4714..4941    +  CDS            UBIQ_CERCA: Experimental evidence at protein level: Swiss-Prot protein existence level 1. Ubiquitin exists either covalently attached to another protein, or free (unanchored). When covalently bound, it is conjugated to target proteins via an isopeptide bond either as a monomer (monoubiquitin), a polymer linked via different Lys residues of the ubiquitin (polyubiquitin chains) or a linear polymer linked via the initiator Met of the ubiquitin (linear polyubiquitin chains). Polyubiquitin chains, when attached to a target protein, have different functions depending on the Lys residue of the ubiquitin that is
   4966..4983    -  promoter       T3 promoter (fragment): promoter for bacteriophage T3 RNA polymerase
   5001..5122    -  polyA_signal   SV40 poly(A) signal: SV40 polyadenylation signal
   5145..5213    -  CDS            large T antigen (fragment): large T antigen from SV40 (simian virus 40)
   5237..5304    +  CDS            lacZα (fragment): LacZα fragment of β-galactosidase; lacZ fragment
   5308..5736    +  rep_origin     f1 ori (sequence partly withheld): f1 bacteriophage origin of replication; arrow indicates direction of (+) strand synthesis
   5764..27      -  misc_feature   bom (fragment) (across the origin): basis of mobility region from pBR322
