[The description below was written by a language model from this plasmid's Addgene catalogue record and pLannotate feature annotations shown in this document.]
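Description:
pCI-neo-(HA)3-ubiquitin is a mammalian expression plasmid of about 5.8 kb, built on the pCI-neo backbone, that produces human ubiquitin carrying an N-terminal triple HA epitope tag. In bacteria it is maintained through a high-copy ColE1/pUC-type origin and selected with ampicillin via the β-lactamase gene. An f1 origin is also present, which permits single-stranded DNA production. For mammalian cells, a separate cassette places the neomycin phosphotransferase gene under the SV40 enhancer/early promoter with a synthetic polyadenylation signal, so stable transfectants can be selected with G418.

The expression unit is driven by the human cytomegalovirus immediate-early enhancer and promoter, followed by a chimeric β-globin/immunoglobulin heavy-chain intron that generally improves transcript processing and expression. A T7 promoter lies just upstream of the coding region and a partial T3 promoter downstream; the T7 site could support in vitro transcription. According to the depositor, the triple HA tag was inserted between the XhoI and EcoRI sites and ubiquitin between EcoRI and SalI, giving an in-frame tag–ubiquitin fusion terminated by the SV40 late polyadenylation signal. The ubiquitin coding segment spans a single 76-residue unit, is assigned to the human UBC gene, and carries a silent change in codon 13. The annotation tool matched it to a non-human ubiquitin entry, which reflects the extreme conservation of the protein rather than a different source.

The construct is used to express epitope-tagged ubiquitin in transfected mammalian cells, so that ubiquitin-conjugated proteins can be detected or isolated with anti-HA antibodies. The associated publication concerns ubiquitin binding and ligase activity of a Rab5 exchange factor.
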