Addgene plasmid #196991: pCI-neo-(HA)3-ubiquitin
Purpose: Expresses HA-tagged ubiquitin in mammalian cells
Depositing lab: Juan Bonifacino. Publication: The Rab5 guanine nucleotide exchange factor Rabex-5 binds ubiquitin (Ub) and functions as a Ub ligase through an atypical Ub-interacting motif and a zinc finger domain. Mattera R, Tsai YC, Weissman AM, Bonifacino JS. J Biol Chem. 2006 Mar 10;281(10):6874-83. doi: 10.1074/jbc.M509939200. Epub 2006 Jan 5. PubMed 16407276.
Backbone
  Vector backbone: pCI-neo
  Backbone size w/o insert (bp): 5472
  Total vector size (bp): 5788
  Vector type: Mammalian Expression
  Selectable markers: Neomycin (select with G418)
Growth in bacteria
  Bacterial resistance: Ampicillin, 100 μg/mL
  Growth temperature: 37°C
  Growth strain: DH5alpha
  Copy number: Unknown
Gene/Insert
  Gene/Insert name: ubiquitin
  Species: H. sapiens (human)
  Insert size (bp): 329
  Mutation: silent mutation in ubiquitin codon 13
  Entrez Gene: UBC (a.k.a. HMG20)
  Promoter: CMV
  Tag / fusion protein: triple HA tag (N terminal on insert)
  Cloning method: Restriction Enzyme; 5′ cloning site XhoI (not destroyed); 3′ cloning site SalI (not destroyed)
  Sequencing primers: 5′ pCI-neo forward; 3′ pCI-neo reverse
Terms and licenses: Academic/Nonprofit Terms; Industry Terms: Not Available to Industry
Depositor comments: triple HA tag subcloned between XhoI and EcoRI sites of pCI-neo; ubiquitin subcloned between EcoRI and SalI sites of pCI-neo
How to cite: pCI-neo-(HA)3-ubiquitin was a gift from Juan Bonifacino (Addgene plasmid # 196991 ; http://n2t.net/addgene:196991 ; RRID:Addgene_196991)
